Addgene plasmid #108216: pHCA/GAL4(1-93).ER.VP16
Purpose: Yeast expression vector for fusion of Gal4 DNA binding domain to estrogen receptor alpha hormone binding domain to VP16 transcriptional activation domain
Depositing lab: Didier Picard. Depositing organization: University of Geneva. Publication: Fusion of GAL4-VP16 to a steroid-binding domain provides a tool for gratuitous induction of galactose-responsive genes in yeast. Louvion JF, Havaux-Copf B, Picard D. Gene 1993 Sep 6;131(1):129-34. 10.1016/0378-1119(93)90681-R PubMed 8370533.
Backbone
  Vector backbone: pHCA
  Backbone size w/o insert (bp): 6408
  Vector type: Yeast Expression
  Selectable markers: HIS3
Growth in bacteria
  Bacterial resistance: Ampicillin, 100 μg/mL
  Growth temperature: 37°C
  Growth strain: DH5alpha
  Copy number: High Copy
Gene/Insert
  Gene/Insert name: Gal4 DBD-ERalpha HBD-VP16
  Mutation: ERalpha HBD has G400V mutation
  Promoter: ADH1
  Cloning method: Restriction Enzyme; 5′ cloning site unknown (unknown if destroyed); 3′ cloning site unknown (unknown if destroyed)
Terms and licenses: Academic/Nonprofit Terms; Industry Terms: Not Available to Industry
How to cite: pHCA/GAL4(1-93).ER.VP16 was a gift from Didier Picard (Addgene plasmid # 108216 ; http://n2t.net/addgene:108216 ; RRID:Addgene_108216)
