[The description below was written by a language model from this plasmid's Addgene catalogue record and pLannotate feature annotations shown in this document.]
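Description:
pHCA/GAL4(1-93).ER.VP16 is a yeast expression shuttle plasmid of about 8 kb built on the pHCA backbone. It is maintained in Saccharomyces cerevisiae through a CEN6/ARS element, which typically gives stable, low-copy, centromeric maintenance. Selection in yeast uses the HIS3 auxotrophic marker, expressed from its own promoter, in histidine-requiring strains. In E. coli it replicates from a high-copy ColE1/pUC-type origin and is selected with ampicillin through the β-lactamase gene. The backbone appears to be pBluescript-derived. It carries an f1 origin, T3 and T7 promoters, lac promoter/operator and lacZα fragments, and polylinker fragments flanking the expression cassette. Small fragments annotated as bom, rop, lacI and neighbouring yeast genes are most likely cloning remnants with no intended function.

The payload is a three-part chimeric transcription factor expressed from the constitutive yeast ADH1 promoter. It consists of the Gal4 DNA-binding domain (residues 1–93), the hormone-binding domain of estrogen receptor alpha, and the herpes simplex virus VP16 acidic activation domain. The annotation tool labels the receptor segment as an ERT2 fragment by similarity, but the catalogue entry describes it as the ERα hormone-binding domain carrying a G400V substitution. No terminator for the cassette is annotated in the feature table.

The steroid-binding domain makes the activity of the fusion depend on ligand. Without estrogen the activator is held inactive, and adding hormone allows it to bind Gal4 sites and drive transcription through VP16. The construct therefore serves as a tool for gratuitous, hormone-controlled induction of galactose-responsive (GAL promoter-driven) genes in yeast, without having to change the carbon source.
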