Features (pLannotate 1.2.2; 26 found; start..end, strand, type, name):
    339..1043    +  promoter       ADH1 promoter: S. cerevisiae ADH1; promoter for alcohol dehydrogenase 1
   1071..1348    +  CDS            GAL4 DNA binding domain (fragment): DNA binding domain of the GAL4 transcriptional activator; Saccharomyces cerevisiae GAL4 (truncated)
   1367..1384    -  misc_feature   MCS (fragment): pUC18/19 multiple cloning site
   1389..2270    +  CDS            ERT2 (fragment): mutated ligand-binding domain of the human estrogen receptor (Feil et al., 1997)
   2271..2474    +  CDS            VP16 AD (fragment): transcriptional activation domain of herpes simplex virus protein VP16 (Triezenberg et al., 1988; Cousens et al., 1989); UL48
   2598..2639    -  misc_feature   MCS (fragment): pBluescript multiple cloning site
   2648..2666    -  promoter       T7 promoter: promoter for bacteriophage T7 RNA polymerase
   2669..2826    +  CDS            lacZα (fragment): LacZα fragment of β-galactosidase; lacZ fragment
   2830..3258    +  rep_origin     f1 ori (sequence partly withheld): f1 bacteriophage origin of replication; arrow indicates direction of (+) strand synthesis
   3286..3337    -  misc_feature   bom (fragment): basis of mobility region from pBR322
   3545..4207    -  CDS            HIS3: imidazoleglycerol-phosphate dehydratase, required for histidine biosynthesis; S. cerevisiae HIS3; yeast auxotrophic marker
   4208..4395    -  promoter       HIS3 promoter: S. cerevisiae HIS3
   4445..4525    +  CDS            MRM1 (fragment): MRM1_YEAST - Also known as PET56 From Saccharomyces cerevisiae (strain ATCC 204508 / S288c) (Baker's yeast).
   4526..4575    -  misc_feature   bom (fragment): basis of mobility region from pBR322
   4677..4712    -  CDS            rop (fragment): Rop protein, which maintains plasmids at low copy number; rop
   4787..5290    +  misc_feature   CEN/ARS: S. cerevisiae CEN6 centromere fused to an autonomously replicating sequence
   5320..5424    +  promoter       AmpR promoter: bla
   5425..6285    +  CDS            AmpR: β-lactamase; bla; confers resistance to ampicillin, carbenicillin, and related antibiotics
   6456..7044    +  rep_origin     ori: high-copy-number ColE1/pMB1/pBR322/pUC origin of replication
   7227..7319    +  CDS            lacI (fragment): lac repressor; lacI; The lac repressor binds to the lac operator to inhibit transcription in E. coli. This inhibition can be relieved by adding lactose or isopropyl-β-D-thiogalactopyranoside (IPTG).
   7332..7353    +  protein_bind   CAP binding site: CAP binding activates transcription in the presence of cAMP. E. coli catabolite activator protein
   7368..7398    +  promoter       lac promoter: promoter for the E. coli lac operon
   7406..7422    +  protein_bind   lac operator: The lac repressor binds to the lac operator to inhibit transcription in E. coli. This inhibition can be relieved by adding lactose or isopropyl-β-D-thiogalactopyranoside (IPTG). lac repressor encoded by lacI
   7467..7485    +  promoter       T3 promoter: promoter for bacteriophage T3 RNA polymerase
   7497..7568    -  misc_feature   MCS (fragment): pBluescript multiple cloning site
   7613..7951    +  CDS            YO085_YEAST: Protein predicted: Swiss-Prot protein existence level 4. From Saccharomyces cerevisiae (strain ATCC 204508 / S288c) (Baker's yeast).
>Addgene plasmid #108216 | pHCA/GAL4(1-93).ER.VP16 | addgene full sequence | sequence record 208792 | Addgene NGS Result
ACTTGCGAGACGCGAGTTTGCCGGTGGTGCGAACAATAGAGCGACCATGACCTTGAAGGTGAGACGCGCA
TAACCGCTAGAGTACTTTGAAGAGGAAACAGCAATAGGGTTGCTACCAGTATAAATAGACAGGTACATAC
AACACTGGAAATGGTTGTCTGTTTGAGTACGCTTTCAATTCATTTGGGTGTGCACTTTATTATGTTACAA
TATGGAAGGGAACTTTACACTTCTCCTATGCACATATATTAATTAAAGTCCAATGCTAGTAGAGAAGGGG
GGTAACACCCCTCCGCGCTCTTTTCCGATTTTTTTCTAAACCGTGGAATATTTCGGATATCCTTTTGTTG
TTTCCGGGTGTACAATATGGACTTCCTCTTTTCTGGCAACCAAACCCATACATCGGGATTCCTATAATAC
CTTCGTTGGTCTCCCTAACATGTAGGTGGCGGAGGGGAGATATACAATAGAACAGATACCAGACAAGACA
TAATGGGCTAAACAAGACTACACCAATTACACTGCCTCATTGATGGTGGTACATAACGAACTAATACTGT
AGCCCTAGACTTGATAGCCATCATCATATCGAAGTTTCACTACCCTTTTTCCATTTGCCATCTATTGAAG
TAATAATAGGCGCATGCAACTTCTTTTCTTTTTTTTTCTTTTCTCTCTCCCCCGTTGTTGTCTCACCATA
TCCGCAATGACAAAAAAATGATGGAAGACACTAAAGGAAAAAATTAACGACAAAGACAGCACCAACAGAT
GTCGTTGTTCCAGAGCTGATGAGGGGTATCTCGAAGCACACGAAACTTTTTCCTTCCTTCATTCACGCAC
ACTACTCTCTAATGAGCAACGGTATACGGCCTTCCTTCCAGTTACTTGAATTTGAAATAAAAAAAAGTTT
GCTGTCTTGCTATCAAGTATAAATAGACCTGCAATTATTAATCTTTTGTTTCCTCGTCATTGTTCTCGTT
CCCTTTCTTCCTTGTTTCTTTTTCTGCACAATATTTCAAGCTATACCAAGCATACAATCAACTCCAAGCT
TGAAGCAAGCCTCCTGAAAGATGAAGCTACTGTCTTCTATCGAACAAGCATGCGATATTTGCCGACTTAA
AAAGCTCAAGTGCTCCAAAGAAAAACCGAAGTGCGCCAAGTGTCTGAAGAACAACTGGGAGTGTCGCTAC
TCTCCCAAAACCAAAAGGTCTCCGCTGACTAGGGCACATCTGACAGAAGTGGAATCAAGGCTAGAAAGAC
TGGAACAGCTATTTCTACTGATTTTTCCTCGAGAAGACCTTGACATGATTTTGAAAATGGATTCTTTACA
GGATATAAAAGCATTGTTGGGTACCCCTGCAGCTGCGTCGACTCTAGAGGATCCATCTGCTGGAGACATG
AGAGCTGCCAACCTTTGGCCAAGCCCGCTCATGATCAAACGCTCTAAGAAGAACAGCCTGGCCTTGTCCC
TGACGGCCGACCAGATGGTCAGTGCCTTGTTGGATGCTGAGCCCCCCATACTCTATTCCGAGTATGATCC
TACCAGACCCTTCAGTGAAGCTTCGATGATGGGCTTACTGACCAACCTGGCAGACAGGGAGCTGGTTCAC
ATGATCAACTGGGCGAAGAGGGTGCCAGGCTTTGTGGATTTGACCCTCCATGATCAGGTCCACCTTCTAG
AATGTGCCTGGCTAGAGATCCTGATGATTGGTCTCGTCTGGCGCTCCATGGAGCACCCAGTGAAGCTACT
GTTTGCTCCTAACTTGCTCTTGGACAGGAACCAGGGAAAATGTGTAGAGGGCATGGTGGAGATCTTCGAC
ATGCTGCTGGCTACATCATCTCGGTTCCGCATGATGAATCTGCAGGGAGAGGAGTTTGTGTGCCTCAAAT
CTATTATTTTGCTTAATTCTGGAGTGTACACATTTCTGTCCAGCACCCTGAAGTCTCTGGAAGAGAAGGA
CCATATCCACCGAGTCCTGGACAAGATCACAGACACTTTGATCCACCTGATGGCCAAGGCAGGCCTGACC
CTGCAGCAGCAGCACCAGCGGCTGGCCCAGCTCCTCCTCATCCTCTCCCACATCAGGCACATGAGTAACA
AAGGCATGGAGCATCTGTACAGCATGAAGTGCAAGAACGTGGTGCCCCTCTATGACCTGCTGCTGGAGAT
GCTGGACGCCCACCGCCTACATGCGCCCACTAGCCGTGGAGGGGCATCCGTGGAGGAGACGGACCAAAGC
CACTTGGCCACTGCGGGCTCTACTTCATCGGAGCTCCACTTAGACGGCGAGGACGTGGCGATGGCGCATG
CCGACGCGCTAGACGATTTCGATCTGGACATGTTGGGGGACGGGGATTCCCCGGGTCCGGGATTTACCCC
CCACGACTCCGCCCCCTACGGCGCTCTGGATATGGCCGACTTCGAGTTTGAGCAGATGTTTACCGATGCC
CTTGGAATTGACGAGTACGGTGGGTAGGGGGCGCGACCGGACCCGCATCCCCCGTCTGGGTTTTCCCCTC
CCGTCCCCGGTTCGTATCCACAATAAACACGAGCACATACATTACAAAAACCTGCGGTTGTCGTCTGATT
ATTTGGTGGATCCACTAGTTCTAGAGCGGCCGCCACCGCGGTGGAGCTCCAATTCGCCCTATAGTGAGTC
GTATTACAATTCACTGGCCGTCGTTTTACAACGTCGTGACTGGGAAAACCCTGGCGTTACCCAACTTAAT
CGCCTTGCAGCACATCCCCCTTTCGCCAGCTGGCGTAATAGCGAAGAGGCCCGCACCGATCGCCCTTCCC
AACAGTTGCGCAGCCTGAATGGCGAATGG
[124 nt withheld, positions 2830-2953]
C
[91 nt withheld, positions 2955-3045]
A
[49 nt withheld, positions 3047-3095]
CCTTTGACGTTGGAGTCCACGTTCTTT
[37 nt withheld, positions 3123-3159]
ACCCTATCTCGGTCTATTCTTTTGATTTATAAGGGATTTTGCCGATTTCGGCCTATTGGTTAAAAAATGA
GCTGATTTAACAAAAATTTAACGCGAATTTTAACAAAATATTAACGCTTACAATTTCCTGATGCGGTATT
TTCTCCTTACGCATCTGTGCGGTATTTCACACCGCATAGATCCGTCGAGTTCAAGAGAAAAAAAAAGAAA
AAGCAAAAAGAAAAAAGGAAAGCGCGCCTCGTTCAGAATGACACGTATAGAATGATGCATTACCTTGTCA
TCTTCAGTATCATACTGTTCGTATACATACTTACTGACATTCATAGGTATACATATATACACATGTATAT
ATATCGTATGCTGCAGCTTTAAATAATCGGTGTCACTACATAAGAACACCTTTGGTGGAGGGAACATCGT
TGGTACCATTGGGCGAGGTGGCTTCTCTTATGGCAACCGCAAGAGCCTTGAACGCACTCTCACTACGGTG
ATGATCATTCTTGCCTCGCAGACAATCAACGTGGAGGGTAATTCTGCTAGCCTCTGCAAAGCTTTCAAGA
AAATGCGGGATCATCTCGCAAGAGAGATCTCCTACTTTCTCCCTTTGCAAACCAAGTTCGACAACTGCGT
ACGGCCTGTTCGAAAGATCTACCACCGCTCTGGAAAGTGCCTCATCCAAAGGCGCAAATCCTGATCCAAA
CCTTTTTACTCCACGCACGGCCCCTAGGGCCTCTTTAAAAGCTTGACCGAGAGCAATCCCGCAGTCTTCA
GTGGTGTGATGGTCGTCTATGTGTAAGTCACCAATGCACTCAACGATTAGCGACCAGCCGGAATGCTTGG
CCAGAGCATGTATCATATGGTCCAGAAACCCTATACCTGTGTGGACGTTAATCACTTGCGATTGTGTGGC
CTGTTCTGCTACTGCTTCTGCCTCTTTTTCTGGGAAGATCGAGTGCTCTATCGCTAGGGGACCACCCTTT
AAAGAGATCGCAATCTGAATCTTGGTTTCATTTGTAATACGCTTTACTAGGGCTTTCTGCTCTGTCATCT
TTGCCTTCGTTTATCTTGCCTGCTCATTTTTTAGTATATTCTTCGAAGAAATCACATTACTTTATATAAT
GTATAATTCATTATGTGATAATGCCAATCGCTAAGAAAAAAAAAGAGTCATCCGCTAGGTGGAAAAAAAA
AAATGAAAATCATTACCGAGGCATAAAAAAATATAGAGTGTACTAGAGGAGGCCAAGAGTAATAGAAAAA
GAAAATTGCGGGAAAGGACTGTGTTATGACTTCCCTGACTAATGCCGTGTTCAAACGATACCTGGCAGTG
ACTCCTAGCGCTCACCAAGCTCTTAAAACGGGAATTTATGGTGCACTCTCAGTACAATCTGCTCTGATGC
CGCATAGTTAAGCCAGCCCCGACACCCGCCAACACCCGCTGACGCGCCCTGACGGGCTTGTCTGCTCCCG
GCATCCGCTTACAGACAAGCTGTGACCGTCTCCGGGAGCTGCATGTGTCAGAGGTTTTCACCGTCATCAC
CGAAACGCGCGAGACGAAAGGGCCTCGTGATACGCCTATTTTTATAGGTTAATGTCATGATAATAATGGT
TTCTTAGGGTCCTTTTCATCACGTGCTATAAAAATAATTATAATTTAAATTTTTTAATATAAATATATAA
ATTAAAAATAGAAAGTAAAAAAAGAAATTAAAGAAAAAATAGTTTTTGTTTTCCGAAGATGTAAAAGACT
CTAGGGGGATCGCCAACAAATACTACCTTTTATCTTGCTCTTCCTGCTCTCAGGTATTAATGCCGAATTG
TTTCATCTTGTCTGTGTAGAAGACCACACACGAAAATCCTGTGATTTTACATTTTACTTATCGTTAATCG
AATGTATATCTATTTAATCTGCTTTTCTTGTCTAATAAATATATATGTAAAGTACGCTTTTTGTTGAAAT
TTTTTAAACCTTTGTTTATTTTTTTTTCTTCATTCCGTAACTCTTCTACCTTCTTTATTTACTTTCTAAA
ATCCAAATACAAAACATAAAAATAAATAAACACAGAGTAAATTCCCAAATTATTCCATCATTAAAAGATA
CGAGGCGCGTGTAAGTTACAGGCAAGCGATCCGTCAGGTGGCACTTTTCGGGGAAATGTGCGCGGAACCC
CTATTTGTTTATTTTTCTAAATACATTCAAATATGTATCCGCTCATGAGACAATAACCCTGATAAATGCT
TCAATAATATTGAAAAAGGAAGAGTATGAGTATTCAACATTTCCGTGTCGCCCTTATTCCCTTTTTTGCG
GCATTTTGCCTTCCTGTTTTTGCTCACCCAGAAACGCTGGTGAAAGTAAAAGATGCTGAAGATCAGTTGG
GTGCACGAGTGGGTTACATCGAACTGGATCTCAACAGCGGTAAGATCCTTGAGAGTTTTCGCCCCGAAGA
ACGTTTTCCAATGATGAGCACTTTTAAAGTTCTGCTATGTGGCGCGGTATTATCCCGTATTGACGCCGGG
CAAGAGCAACTCGGTCGCCGCATACACTATTCTCAGAATGACTTGGTTGAGTACTCACCAGTCACAGAAA
AGCATCTTACGGATGGCATGACAGTAAGAGAATTATGCAGTGCTGCCATAACCATGAGTGATAACACTGC
GGCCAACTTACTTCTGACAACGATCGGAGGACCGAAGGAGCTAACCGCTTTTTTGCACAACATGGGGGAT
CATGTAACTCGCCTTGATCGTTGGGAACCGGAGCTGAATGAAGCCATACCAAACGACGAGCGTGACACCA
CGATGCCTGTAGCAATGGCAACAACGTTGCGCAAACTATTAACTGGCGAACTACTTACTCTAGCTTCCCG
GCAACAATTAATAGACTGGATGGAGGCGGATAAAGTTGCAGGACCACTTCTGCGCTCGGCCCTTCCGGCT
GGCTGGTTTATTGCTGATAAATCTGGAGCCGGTGAGCGTGGGTCTCGCGGTATCATTGCAGCACTGGGGC
CAGATGGTAAGCCCTCCCGTATCGTAGTTATCTACACGACGGGGAGTCAGGCAACTATGGATGAACGAAA
TAGACAGATCGCTGAGATAGGTGCCTCACTGATTAAGCATTGGTAACTGTCAGACCAAGTTTACTCATAT
ATACTTTAGATTGATTTAAAACTTCATTTTTAATTTAAAAGGATCTAGGTGAAGATCCTTTTTGATAATC
TCATGACCAAAATCCCTTAACGTGAGTTTTCGTTCCACTGAGCGTCAGACCCCGTAGAAAAGATCAAAGG
ATCTTCTTGAGATCCTTTTTTTCTGCGCGTAATCTGCTGCTTGCAAACAAAAAAACCACCGCTACCAGCG
GTGGTTTGTTTGCCGGATCAAGAGCTACCAACTCTTTTTCCGAAGGTAACTGGCTTCAGCAGAGCGCAGA
TACCAAATACTGTTCTTCTAGTGTAGCCGTAGTTAGGCCACCACTTCAAGAACTCTGTAGCACCGCCTAC
ATACCTCGCTCTGCTAATCCTGTTACCAGTGGCTGCTGCCAGTGGCGATAAGTCGTGTCTTACCGGGTTG
GACTCAAGACGATAGTTACCGGATAAGGCGCAGCGGTCGGGCTGAACGGGGGGTTCGTGCACACAGCCCA
GCTTGGAGCGAACGACCTACACCGAACTGAGATACCTACAGCGTGAGCTATGAGAAAGCGCCACGCTTCC
CGAAGGGAGAAAGGCGGACAGGTATCCGGTAAGCGGCAGGGTCGGAACAGGAGAGCGCACGAGGGAGCTT
CCAGGGGGAAACGCCTGGTATCTTTATAGTCCTGTCGGGTTTCGCCACCTCTGACTTGAGCGTCGATTTT
TGTGATGCTCGTCAGGGGGGCGGAGCCTATGGAAAAACGCCAGCAACGCGGCCTTTTTACGGTTCCTGGC
CTTTTGCTGGCCTTTTGCTCACATGTTCTTTCCTGCGTTATCCCCTGATTCTGTGGATAACCGTATTACC
GCCTTTGAGTGAGCTGATACCGCTCGCCGCAGCCGAACGACCGAGCGCAGCGAGTCAGTGAGCGAGGAAG
CGGAAGAGCGCCCAATACGCAAACCGCCTCTCCCCGCGCGTTGGCCGATTCATTAATGCAGCTGGCACGA
CAGGTTTCCCGACTGGAAAGCGGGCAGTGAGCGCAACGCAATTAATGTGAGTTAGCTCACTCATTAGGCA
CCCCAGGCTTTACACTTTATGCTTCCGGCTCGTATGTTGTGTGGAATTGTGAGCGGATAACAATTTCACA
CAGGAAACAGCTATGACCATGATTACGCCAAGCTCGAAATTAACCCTCACTAAAGGGAACAAAAGCTGGT
ACCGGGCCCCCCCTCGAGGTCGACGGTATCGATAAGCTTGATATCGAATTCCTGCAGCCCGGGGGATCCG
GGATCGAAGAAATGATGGTAAATGAAATAGGAAATCAAGGAGCATGAAGGCAAAAGACAAATATAAGGGT
CGAACGAAAAATAAAGTGAAAAGTGTTGATATGATGTATTTGGCTTTGCGGCGCCGAAAAAACGAGTTTA
CGCAATTGCACAATCATGCTGACTCTGTGGCGGACCCGCGCTCTTGCCGGCCCGGCGATAACGCTGGGCG
TGAGGCTGTGCCCGGCGGAGTTTTTTGCGCCTGCATTTTCCAAGGTTTACCCTGCGCTAAGGGGCGAGAT
TGGAGAAGCAATAAGAATGCCGGTTGGGGTTGCGATGATGACGACCACGACAACTGGTGTCATTATTTAA
GTTGCCGAAAGAACCTGAGTGCATTTGCAACATGAGTATACTAGAAGAATGAGCCAAG
