>Addgene plasmid #108216 | pHCA/GAL4(1-93).ER.VP16 | depositor partial sequence | sequence record 204032 | sequence of expression vector pHCA (ADH1 promoter in pRS313 backbone)
GGGCCCCCCCTCGAGGTCGACGGTATCGATAAGCTTGATATCGAATTCCTGCAGCCCGGGGGATCCGGGA
TCGAAGAAATGATGGTAAATGAAATAGGAAATCAAGGAGCATGAAGGCAAAAGACAAATATAAGGGTCGA
ACGAAAAATAAAGTGAAAAGTGTTGATATGATGTATTTGGCTTTGCGGCGCCGAAAAAACGAGTTTACGC
AATTGCACAATCATGCTGACTCTGTGGCGGACCCGCGCTCTTGCCGGCCCGGCGATAACGCTGGGCGTGA
GGCTGTGCCCGGCGGAGTTTTTTGCGCCTGCATTTTCCAAGGTTTACCCTGCGCTAAGGGGCGAGATTGG
AGAAGCAATAAGAATGCCGGTTGGGGTTGCGATGATGACGACCACGACAACTGGTGTCATTATTTAAGTT
GCCGAAAGAACCTGAGTGCATTTGCAACATGAGTATACTAGAAGAATGAGCCAAGACTTGCGAGACGCGA
GTTTGCCGGTGGTGCGAACAATAGAGCGACCATGACCTTGAAGGTGAGACGCGCATAACCGCTAGAGTAC
TTTGAAGAGGAAACAGCAATAGGGTTGCTACCAGTATAAATAGACAGGTACATACAACACTGGAAATGGT
TGTCTGTTTGAGTACGCTTTCAATTCATTTGGGTGTGCACTTTATTATGTTACAATATGGAAGGGAACTT
TACACTTCTCCTATGCACATATATTAATTAAAGTCCAATGCTAGTAGAGAAGGGGGGTAACACCCCTCCG
CGCTCTTTTCCGATTTTTTTCTAAACCGTGGAATATTTCGGATATCCTTTTGTTGTTTCCGGGTGTACAA
TATGGACTTCCTCTTTTCTGGCAACCAAACCCATACATCGGGATTCCTATAATACCTTCGTTGGTCTCCC
TAACATGTAGGTGGCGGAGGGGAGATATACAATAGAACAGATACCAGACAAGACATAATGGGCTAAACAA
GACTACACCAATTACACTGCCTCATTGATGGTGGTACATAACGAACTAATACTGTAGCCCTAGACTTGAT
AGCCATCATCATATCGAAGTTTCACTACCCTTTTTCCATTTGCCATCTATTGAAGTAATAATAGGCGCAT
GCAACTTCTTTTCTTTTTTTTTCTTTTCTCTCTCCCCCGTTGTTGTCTCACCATATCCGCAATGACAAAA
AAATGATGGAAGACACTAAAGGAAAAAATTAACGACAAAGACAGCACCAACAGATGTCGTTGTTCCAGAG
CTGATGAGGGGTATCTCGAAGCACACGAAACTTTTTCCTTCCTTCATTCACGCACACTACTCTCTAATGA
GCAACGGTATACGGCCTTCCTTCCAGTTACTTGAATTTGAAATAAAAAAAAGTTTGCTGTCTTGCTATCA
AGTATAAATAGACCTGCAATTATTAATCTTTTGTTTCCTCGTCATTGTTCTCGTTCCCTTTCTTCCTTGT
TTCTTTTTCTGCACAATATTTCAAGCTATACCAAGCATACAATCAACTCCAAGCTTTTTTTTTTTTTGAG
CTCCAATTCGCCCTATAGTGAGTCGTATTACAATTCACTGGCCGTCGTTTTACAACGTCGTGACTGGGAA
AACCCTGGCGTTACCCAACTTAATCGCCTTGCAGCACATCCCCCCTTCGCCAGCTGGCGTAATAGCGAAG
AGGCCCGCACCGATCGCCCTTCCCAACAGTTGCGCAGCCTGAATGGCGAATGGCGCG
[124 nt withheld, positions 1738-1861]
C
[91 nt withheld, positions 1863-1953]
A
[49 nt withheld, positions 1955-2003]
CCTTTGACGTTGGAGTCCACGTTCTTT
[37 nt withheld, positions 2031-2067]
ACCCTATCTCGGTCTATTCTTTTGATTTATAAGGGATTTTGCCGATTTCGGCCTATTGGTTAAAAAATGA
GCTGATTTAACAAAAATTTAACGCGAATTTTAACAAAATATTAACGTTTACAATTTCCTGATGCGGTATT
TTCTCCTTACGCATCTGTGCGGTATTTCACACCGCATATGATCCGTCGAGTTCAAGAGAAAAAAAAAGAA
AAAGCAAAAAGAAAAAAGGAAAGCGCGCCTCGTTCAGAATGACACGTATAGAATGATGCATTACCTTGTC
ATCTTCAGTATCATACTGTTCGTATACATACTTACTGACATTCATAGGTATACATATATACACATGTATA
TATATCGTATGCTGCAGCTTTAAATAATCGGTGTCACTACATAAGAACACCTTTGGTGGAGGGAACATCG
TTGGTACCATTGGGCGAGGTGGCTTCTCTTATGGCAACCGCAAGAGCCTTGAACGCACTCTCACTACGGT
GATGATCATTCTTGCCTCGCAGACAATCAACGTGGAGGGTAATTCTGCTAGCCTCTGCAAAGCTTTCAAG
AAAATGCGGGATCATCTCGCAAGAGAGATCTCCTACTTTCTCCCTTTGCAAACCAAGTTCGACAACTGCG
TACGGCCTGTTCGAAAGATCTACCACCGCTCTGGAAAGTGCCTCATCCAAAGGCGCAAATCCTGATCCAA
ACCTTTTTACTCCACGCGCCAGTAGGGCCTCTTTAAAAGCTTGACCGAGAGCAATCCCGCAGTCTTCAGT
GGTGTGATGGTCGTCTATGTGTAAGTCACCAATGCACTCAACGATTAGCGACCAGCCGGAATGCTTGGCC
AGAGCATGTATCATATGGTCCAGAAACCCTATACCTGTGTGGACGTTAATCACTTGCGATTGTGTGGCCT
GTTCTGCTACTGCTTCTGCCTCTTTTTCTGGGAAGATCGAGTGCTCTATCGCTAGGGGACCACCCTTTAA
AGAGATCGCAATCTGAATCTTGGTTTCATTTGTAATACGCTTTACTAGGGCTTTCTGCTCTGTCATCTTT
GCCTTCGTTTATCTTGCCTGCTCATTTTTTAGTATATTCTTCGAAGAAATCACATTACTTTATATAATGT
ATAATTCATTATGTGATAATGCCAATCGCTAAGAAAAAAAAAGAGTCATCCGCTAGGTGGAAAAAAAAAA
ATGAAAATCATTACCGAGGCATAAAAAAATATAGAGTGTACTAGAGGAGGCCAAGAGTAATAGAAAAAGA
AAATTGCGGGAAAGGACTGTGTTATGACTTCCCTGACTAATGCCGTGTTCAAACGATACCTGGCAGTGAC
TCCTAGCGCTCACCAAGCTCTTAAAACGGAATTATGGTGCACTCTCAGTACAATCTGCTCTGATGCCGCA
TAGTTAAGCCAGCCCCGACACCCGCCAACACCCGCTGACGCGCCCTGACGGGCTTGTCTGCTCCCGGCAT
CCGCTTACAGACAAGCTGTGACCGTCTCCGGGAGCTGCATGTGTCAGAGGTTTTCACCGTCATCACCGAA
ACGCGCGAGACGAAAGGGCCTCGTGATACGCCTATTTTTATAGGTTAATGTCATGATAATAATGGTTTCT
TAGGACGGATCGCTTGCCTGTAACTTACACGCGCCTCGTATCTTTTAATGATGGAATAATTTGGGAATTT
ACTCTGTGTTTATTTATTTTTATGTTTTGTATTTGGATTTTAGAAAGTAAATAAAGAAGGTAGAAGAGTT
ACGGAATGAAGAAAAAAAAATAAACAAAGGTTTAAAAAATTTCAACAAAAAGCGTACTTTACATATATAT
TTATTAGACAAGAAAAGCAGATTAAATAGATATACATTCGATTAACGATAAGTAAAATGTAAAATCACAG
GATTTTCGTGTGTGGTCTTCTACACAGACAAGATGAAACAATTCGGCATTAATACCTGAGAGCAGGAAGA
GCAAGATAAAAGGTAGTATTTGTTGGCGATCCCCCTAGAGTCTTTTACATCTTCGGAAAACAAAAACTAT
TTTTTCTTTAATTTCTTTTTTTACTTTCTATTTTTAATTTATATATTTATATTAAAAAATTTAAATTATA
ATTATTTTTATAGCACGTGATGAAAAGGACCCAGGTGGCACTTTTCGGGGAAATGTGCGCGGAACCCCTA
TTTGTTTATTTTTCTAAATACATTCAAATATGTATCCGCTCATGAGACAATAACCCTGATAAATGCTTCA
ATAATATTGAAAAAGGAAGAGTATGAGTATTCAACATTTCCGTGTCGCCCTTATTCCCTTTTTTGCGGCA
TTTTGCCTTCCTGTTTTTGCTCACCCAGAAACGCTGGTGAAAGTAAAAGATGCTGAAGATCAGTTGGGTG
CACGAGTGGGTTACATCGAACTGGATCTCAACAGCGGTAAGATCCTTGAGAGTTTTCGCCCCGAAGAACG
TTTTCCAATGATGAGCACTTTTAAAGTTCTGCTATGTGGCGCGGTATTATCCCGTATTGACGCCGGGCAA
GAGCAACTCGGTCGCCGCATACACTATTCTCAGAATGACTTGGTTGAGTACTCACCAGTCACAGAAAAGC
ATCTTACGGATGGCATGACAGTAAGAGAATTATGCAGTGCTGCCATAACCATGAGTGATAACACTGCGGC
CAACTTACTTCTGACAACGATCGGAGGACCGAAGGAGCTAACCGCTTTTTTTCACAACATGGGGGATCAT
GTAACTCGCCTTGATCGTTGGGAACCGGAGCTGAATGAAGCCATACCAAACGACGAGCGTGACACCACGA
TGCCTGTAGCAATGGCAACAACGTTGCGCAAACTATTAACTGGCGAACTACTTACTCTAGCTTCCCGGCA
ACAATTAATAGACTGGATGGAGGCGGATAAAGTTGCAGGACCACTTCTGCGCTCGGCCCTTCCGGCTGGC
TGGTTTATTGCTGATAAATCTGGAGCCGGTGAGCGTGGGTCTCGCGGTATCATTGCAGCACTGGGGCCAG
ATGGTAAGCCCTCCCGTATCGTAGTTATCTACACGACGGGCAGTCAGGCAACTATGGATGAACGAAATAG
ACAGATCGCTGAGATAGGTGCCTCACTGATTAAGCATTGGTAACTGTCAGACCAAGTTTACTCATATATA
CTTTAGATTGATTTAAAACTTCATTTTTAATTTAAAAGGATCTAGGTGAAGATCCTTTTTGATAATCTCA
TGACCAAAATCCCTTAACGTGAGTTTTCGTTCCACTGAGCGTCAGACCCCGTAGAAAAGATCAAAGGATC
TTCTTGAGATCCTTTTTTTCTGCGCGTAATCTGCTGCTTGCAAACAAAAAAACCACCGCTACCAGCGGTG
GTTTGTTTGCCGGATCAAGAGCTACCAACTCTTTTTCCGAAGGTAACTGGCTTCAGCAGAGCGCAGATAC
CAAATACTGTCCTTCTAGTGTAGCCGTAGTTAGGCCACCACTTCAAGAACTCTGTAGCACCGCCTACATA
CCTCGCTCTGCTAATCCTGTTACCAGTGGCTGCTGCCAGTGGCGATAAGTCGTGTCTTACCGGGTTGGAC
TCAAGACGATAGTTACCGGATAAGGCGCAGCGGTCGGGCTGAACGGGGGGTTCGTGCACACAGCCCAGCT
TGGAGCGAACGACCTACACCGAACTGAGATACCTACAGCGTGAGCATTGAGAAAGCGCCACGCTTCCCGA
AGGGAGAAAGGCGGACAGGTATCCGGTAAGCGGCAGGGTCGGAACAGGAGAGCGCACGAGGGAGCTTCCA
GGGGGGAACGCCTGGTATCTTTATAGTCCTGTCGGGTTTCGCCACCTCTGACTTGAGCGTCGATTTTTGT
GATGCTCGTCAGGGGGGCCGAGCCTATGGAAAAACGCCAGCAACGCGGCCTTTTTACGGTTCCTGGCCTT
TTGCTGGCCTTTTGCTCACATGTTCTTTCCTGCGTTATCCCCTGATTCTGTGGATAACCGTATTACCGCC
TTTGAGTGAGCTGATACCGCTCGCCGCAGCCGAACGACCGAGCGCAGCGAGTCAGTGAGCGAGGAAGCGG
AAGAGCGCCCAATACGCAAACCGCCTCTCCCCGCGCGTTGGCCGATTCATTAATGCAGCTGGCACGACAG
GTTTCCCGACTGGAAAGCGGGCAGTGAGCGCAACGCAATTAATGTGAGTTACCTCACTCATTAGGCACCC
CAGGCTTTACACTTTATGCTTCCGGCTCCTATGTTGTGTGGAATTGTGAGCGGATAACAATTTCACACAG
GAAACAGCTATGACCATGATTACGCCAAGCTCGGAATTAACCCTCACTAAAGGGAACAAAAGCTGGGTAC
C
